>Addgene plasmid #113907 | negMaLionG | addgene full sequence | sequence record 218929 | Addgene NGS Result
GGCTTGACCGACAATTGCATGAAGAATCTGCTTAGGGTTAGGCGTTTTGCGCTGCTTCGCGATGTACGGG
CCAGATATACGCGTTGACATTGATTATTGACTAGTTATTAATAGTAATCAATTACGGGGTCATTAGTTCA
TAGCCCATATATGGAGTTCCGCGTTACATAACTTACGGTAAATGGCCCGCCTGGCTGACCGCCCAACGAC
CCCCGCCCATTGACGTCAATAATGACGTATGTTCCCATAGTAACGCCAATAGGGACTTTCCATTGACGTC
AATGGGTGGAGTATTTACGGTAAACTGCCCACTTGGCAGTACATCAAGTGTATCATATGCCAAGTACGCC
CCCTATTGACGTCAATGACGGTAAATGGCCCGCCTGGCATTATGCCCAGTACATGACCTTATGGGACTTT
CCTACTTGGCAGTACATCTACGTATTAGTCATCGCTATTACCATGGTGATGCGGTTTTGGCAGTACATCA
ATGGGCGTGGATAGCGGTTTGACTCACGGGGATTTCCAAGTCTCCACCCCATTGACGTCAATGGGAGTTT
GTTTTGGCACCAAAATCAACGGGACTTTCCAAAATGTCGTAACAACTCCGCCCCATTGACGCAAATGGGC
GGTAGGCGTGTACGGTGGGAGGTCTATATAAGCAGAGCTCTCTGGCTAACTAGAGAACCCACTGCTTACT
GGCTTATCGAAATTAATACGACTCACTATAGGGAGACCCAAGCTGGCTAGCGTTTAAACGGGCCCTCTAG
ACTCGAGATGGTGAGCAAGGGCGAGGAGCTGTTCACCGGGGTGGTGCCCATCCTGGTCGAGCTGGACGGC
GACGTAAACGGCCACAAGTTCAGCGTGTCCGGCGAGGGCGAGGGCGATGCCACCTACGGCAAGCTGACCC
TGAAGTTCATCTGCACCACCGGCAAGCTGCCCGTGCCCTGGCCCACCCTCGTGACCACCTTCGGCTACGG
CCTGATGTGCTTCGCCCGCTACCCCGACCACATGAAGCAGCACGACTTCTTCAAGTCCGCCATGCCCGAA
GGCTACGTCCAGGAGCGCACCATCTTCTTCAAGGACGACGGCAACTACAAGACCCGCGCCGAGGTGAAGT
TCGAGGGCGACACCCTGGTGAACCGCATCGAGCTGAAGGGCATCGACTTCAAGGAGGACGGCAACATCCT
GGGGCACAAGCTGGAGTACAACCCGCGTGGAATGAAGACCGTGAAGGTAAACATCACCACCCCCGACGGC
CCCGTGTACGACGCCGACATCGAGATGGTGAGCGTGCGGGCCGAGAGCGGCGACCTGGGCATCCTGCCCG
GCCACATCCCCACCAAGGCCCCCCTGAAGATCGGCGCCGTGCGGCTGAAGAAGGACGGCCAGACCGAGTA
CGTGGCCGTGAGCGGCGGCAACGTGGAGGTGCGGCCCGACCAGGTGACCATCACCGCCCAGGCCGCCGAG
ACCGCCGAGGGCATCGACAAGGAGCGGGCCGAGGCCGCCCGGCAGCGGGCCCAGGAGCGGCTGAACAGCC
AGAGCGACGACACCGACATCCGGCGGGCCGAGCTGGCCCTGCAGCGGGCCCTGAACCGGCTGGACGTGGC
CGAGATGAAGGCACCTGGTGAATTCAGCCACAACGTCTATATCATGGCCGACAAGCAGAAGAACGGCATC
AAGGTGAACTTCAAGATCCGCCACAACATCGAGGACGGCAGCGTGCAGCTCGCCGACCACTACCAGCAGA
ACACCCCCATCGGCGACGGCCCCGTGCTGCTGCCCGACAACCACTACCTGAGCTACCAGTCCGCCCTGAG
CAAAGACCCCAACGAGAAGCGCGATCACATGGTCCTGCTGGAGTTCGTGACCGCCGCCGGGATCACTCTC
GGCATGGACGAGCTGTACAAGTAATTCGAAGCTTAAGTTTAAACCGCTGATCAGCCTCGACTGTGCCTTC
TAGTTGCCAGCCATCTGTTGTTTGCCCCTCCCCCGTGCCTTCCTTGACCCTGGAAGGTGCCACTCCCACT
GTCCTTTCCTAATAAAATGAGGAAATTGCATCGCATTGTCTGAGTAGGTGTCATTCTATTCTGGGGGGTG
GGGTGGGGCAGGACAGCAAGGGGGAGGATTGGGAAGACAATAGCAGGCATGCTGGGGATGCGGTGGGCTC
TATGGCTTCTGAGGCGGAAAGAACCAGCTGGGGCTCTAGGGGGTATCCCC
[124 nt withheld, positions 2221-2344]
C
[91 nt withheld, positions 2346-2436]
A
[49 nt withheld, positions 2438-2486]
CCTTTGACGTTGGAGTCCACGTTCTTT
[37 nt withheld, positions 2514-2550]
ACCCTATCTCGGTCTATTCTTTTGATTTATAAGGGATTTTGCCGATTTCGGCCTATTGGTTAAAAAATGA
GCTGATTTAACAAAAATTTAACGCGAATTAATTCTGTGGAATGTGTGTCAGTTAGGGTGTGGAAAGTCCC
CAGGCTCCCCAGCAGGCAGAAGTATGCAAAGCATGCATCTCAATTAGTCAGCAACCAGGTGTGGAAAGTC
CCCAGGCTCCCCAGCAGGCAGAAGTATGCAAAGCATGCATCTCAATTAGTCAGCAACCATAGTCCCGCCC
CTAACTCCGCCCATCCCGCCCCTAACTCCGCCCAGTTCCGCCCATTCTCCGCCCCATGGCTGACTAATTT
TTTTTATTTATGCAGAGGCCGAGGCCGCCTCTGCCTCTGAGCTATTCCAGAAGTAGTGAGGAGGCTTTTT
TGGAGGCCTAGGCTTTTGCAAAAAGCTCCCGGGAGCTTGTATATCCATTTTCGGATCTGATCAAGAGACA
GGATGAGGATCGTTTCGCATGATTGAACAAGATGGATTGCACGCAGGTTCTCCGGCCGCTTGGGTGGAGA
GGCTATTCGGCTATGACTGGGCACAACAGACAATCGGCTGCTCTGATGCCGCCGTGTTCCGGCTGTCAGC
GCAGGGGCGCCCGGTTCTTTTTGTCAAGACCGACCTGTCCGGTGCCCTGAATGAACTGCAGGACGAGGCA
GCGCGGCTATCGTGGCTGGCCACGACGGGCGTTCCTTGCGCAGCTGTGCTCGACGTTGTCACTGAAGCGG
GAAGGGACTGGCTGCTATTGGGCGAAGTGCCGGGGCAGGATCTCCTGTCATCTCACCTTGCTCCTGCCGA
GAAAGTATCCATCATGGCTGATGCAATGCGGCGGCTGCATACGCTTGATCCGGCTACCTGCCCATTCGAC
CACCAAGCGAAACATCGCATCGAGCGAGCACGTACTCGGATGGAAGCCGGTCTTGTCGATCAGGATGATC
TGGACGAAGAGCATCAGGGGCTCGCGCCAGCCGAACTGTTCGCCAGGCTCAAGGCGCGCATGCCCGACGG
CGAGGATCTCGTCGTGACCCATGGCGATGCCTGCTTGCCGAATATCATGGTGGAAAATGGCCGCTTTTCT
GGATTCATCGACTGTGGCCGGCTGGGTGTGGCGGACCGCTATCAGGACATAGCGTTGGCTACCCGTGATA
TTGCTGAAGAGCTTGGCGGCGAATGGGCTGACCGCTTCCTCGTGCTTTACGGTATCGCCGCTCCCGATTC
GCAGCGCATCGCCTTCTATCGCCTTCTTGACGAGTTCTTCTGAGCGGGACTCTGGGGTTCGAAATGACCG
ACCAAGCGACGCCCAACCTGCCATCACGAGATTTCGATTCCACCGCCGCCTTCTATGAAAGGTTGGGCTT
CGGAATCGTTTTCCGGGACGCCGGCTGGATGATCCTCCAGCGCGGGGATCTCATGCTGGAGTTCTTCGCC
CACCCCAACTTGTTTATTGCAGCTTATAATGGTTACAAATAAAGCAATAGCATCACAAATTTCACAAATA
AAGCATTTTTTTCACTGCATTCTAGTTGTGGTTTGTCCAAACTCATCAATGTATCTTATCATGTCTGTAT
ACCGTCGACCTCTAGCTAGAGCTTGGCGTAATCATGGTCATAGCTGTTTCCTGTGTGAAATTGTTATCCG
CTCACAATTCCACACAACATACGAGCCGGAAGCATAAAGTGTAAAGCCTGGGGTGCCTAATGAGTGAGCT
AACTCACATTAATTGCGTTGCGCTCACTGCCCGCTTTCCAGTCGGGAAACCTGTCGTGCCAGCTGCATTA
ATGAATCGGCCAACGCGCGGGGAGAGGCGGTTTGCGTATTGGGCGCTCTTCCGCTTCCTCGCTCACTGAC
TCGCTGCGCTCGGTCGTTCGGCTGCGGCGAGCGGTATCAGCTCACTCAAAGGCGGTAATACGGTTATCCA
CAGAATCAGGGGATAACGCAGGAAAGAACATGTGAGCAAAAGGCCAGCAAAAGGCCAGGAACCGTAAAAA
GGCCGCGTTGCTGGCGTTTTTCCATAGGCTCCGCCCCCCTGACGAGCATCACAAAAATCGACGCTCAAGT
CAGAGGTGGCGAAACCCGACAGGACTATAAAGATACCAGGCGTTTCCCCCTGGAAGCTCCCTCGTGCGCT
CTCCTGTTCCGACCCTGCCGCTTACCGGATACCTGTCCGCCTTTCTCCCTTCGGGAAGCGTGGCGCTTTC
TCATAGCTCACGCTGTAGGTATCTCAGTTCGGTGTAGGTCGTTCGCTCCAAGCTGGGCTGTGTGCACGAA
CCCCCCGTTCAGCCCGACCGCTGCGCCTTATCCGGTAACTATCGTCTTGAGTCCAACCCGGTAAGACACG
ACTTATCGCCACTGGCAGCAGCCACTGGTAACAGGATTAGCAGAGCGAGGTATGTAGGCGGTGCTACAGA
GTTCTTGAAGTGGTGGCCTAACTACGGCTACACTAGAAGAACAGTATTTGGTATCTGCGCTCTGCTGAAG
CCAGTTACCTTCGGAAAAAGAGTTGGTAGCTCTTGATCCGGCAAACAAACCACCGCTGGTAGCGGTGGTT
TTTTTGTTTGCAAGCAGCAGATTACGCGCAGAAAAAAAGGATCTCAAGAAGATCCTTTGATCTTTTCTAC
GGGGTCTGACGCTCAGTGGAACGAAAACTCACGTTAAGGGATTTTGGTCATGAGATTATCAAAAAGGATC
TTCACCTAGATCCTTTTAAATTAAAAATGAAGTTTTAAATCAATCTAAAGTATATATGAGTAAACTTGGT
CTGACAGTTACCAATGCTTAATCAGTGAGGCACCTATCTCAGCGATCTGTCTATTTCGTTCATCCATAGT
TGCCTGACTCCCCGTCGTGTAGATAACTACGATACGGGAGGGCTTACCATCTGGCCCCAGTGCTGCAATG
ATACCGCGAGACCCACGCTCACCGGCTCCAGATTTATCAGCAATAAACCAGCCAGCCGGAAGGGCCGAGC
GCAGAAGTGGTCCTGCAACTTTATCCGCCTCCATCCAGTCTATTAATTGTTGCCGGGAAGCTAGAGTAAG
TAGTTCGCCAGTTAATAGTTTGCGCAACGTTGTTGCCATTGCTACAGGCATCGTGGTGTCACGCTCGTCG
TTTGGTATGGCTTCATTCAGCTCCGGTTCCCAACGATCAAGGCGAGTTACATGATCCCCCATGTTGTGCA
AAAAAGCGGTTAGCTCCTTCGGTCCTCCGATCGTTGTCAGAAGTAAGTTGGCCGCAGTGTTATCACTCAT
GGTTATGGCAGCACTGCATAATTCTCTTACTGTCATGCCATCCGTAAGATGCTTTTCTGTGACTGGTGAG
TACTCAACCAAGTCATTCTGAGAATAGTGTATGCGGCGACCGAGTTGCTCTTGCCCGGCGTCAATACGGG
ATAATACCGCGCCACATAGCAGAACTTTAAAAGTGCTCATCATTGGAAAACGTTCTTCGGGGCGAAAACT
CTCAAGGATCTTACCGCTGTTGAGATCCAGTTCGATGTAACCCACTCGTGCACCCAACTGATCTTCAGCA
TCTTTTACTTTCACCAGCGTTTCTGGGTGAGCAAAAACAGGAAGGCAAAATGCCGCAAAAAAGGGAATAA
GGGCGACACGGAAATGTTGAATACTCATACTCTTCCTTTTTCAATATTATTGAAGCATTTATCAGGGTTA
TTGTCTCATGAGCGGATACATATTTGAATGTATTTAGAAAAATAAACAAATAGGGGTTCCGCGCACATTT
CCCCGAAAAGTGCCACCTGACGTCGACGGATCGGGAGATCTCCCGATCCCCTATGGTGCACTCTCAGTAC
AATCTGCTCTGATGCCGCATAGTTAAGCCAGTATCTGCTCCCTGCTTGTGTGTTGGAGGTCGCTGAGTAG
TGCGCGAGCAAAATTTAAGCTACAACAAGGCAA
Features (pLannotate 1.2.2; 22 found; start..end, strand, type, name):
     86..465     +  enhancer       CMV enhancer: human cytomegalovirus immediate early enhancer
    466..669     +  promoter       CMV promoter: human cytomegalovirus (CMV) immediate early promoter
    665..698     +  LTR            5' LTR (truncated) (fragment): truncated 5' long terminal repeat (LTR) from HIV-1
    714..732     +  promoter       T7 promoter: promoter for bacteriophage T7 RNA polymerase
    778..1212    +  CDS            VN155(I152L) (fragment): improved N-terminal fragment of mVenus for use in bimolecular fluorescence complementation (BiFC) (Kodama and Hu, 2010)
   1222..1611    +  CDS            atpC: ATPE_BACSU - Experimental evidence at protein level: Swiss-Prot protein existence level 1. Produces ATP from ADP in the presence of a proton gradient across the membrane. From Bacillus subtilis (strain 168).
   1635..1914    +  CDS            EYFP (fragment): enhanced YFP mammalian codon-optimized
   1951..2175    +  polyA_signal   bGH poly(A) signal: bovine growth hormone polyadenylation signal
   2179..2200    +  promoter       SV40 promoter (fragment): SV40 enhancer and early promoter
   2221..2649    +  rep_origin     f1 ori (sequence partly withheld): f1 bacteriophage origin of replication; arrow indicates direction of (+) strand synthesis
   2663..2992    +  promoter       SV40 promoter: SV40 enhancer and early promoter
   3059..3850    +  CDS            neo: KKA2_KLEPN - Also known as kan, nptII. Experimental evidence at protein level: Swiss-Prot protein existence level 1. Resistance to kanamycin, neomycin, paromomycin, ribostamycin, butirosin and gentamicin B. From Klebsiella pneumoniae.
   3874..4032    +  CDS            ble (fragment): BLE_KLEPN - Experimental evidence at protein level: Swiss-Prot protein existence level 1. Binding protein with a strong affinity to the bleomycin family of antibiotics. Binds to CL990; an antimitotic-antibiotic compound. From Klebsiella pneumoniae.
   4027..4148    +  polyA_signal   SV40 poly(A) signal: SV40 polyadenylation signal
   4221..4237    -  protein_bind   lac operator: The lac repressor binds to the lac operator to inhibit transcription in E. coli. This inhibition can be relieved by adding lactose or isopropyl-β-D-thiogalactopyranoside (IPTG). lac repressor encoded by lacI
   4245..4275    -  promoter       lac promoter: promoter for the E. coli lac operon
   4290..4311    -  protein_bind   CAP binding site: CAP binding activates transcription in the presence of cAMP. E. coli catabolite activator protein
   4324..4416    -  CDS            lacI (fragment): lac repressor; lacI; The lac repressor binds to the lac operator to inhibit transcription in E. coli. This inhibition can be relieved by adding lactose or isopropyl-β-D-thiogalactopyranoside (IPTG).
   4599..5187    -  rep_origin     ori: high-copy-number ColE1/pMB1/pBR322/pUC origin of replication
   5358..6218    -  CDS            AmpR: β-lactamase; bla; confers resistance to ampicillin, carbenicillin, and related antibiotics
   6219..6323    -  promoter       AmpR promoter: bla
   6382..6434    -  misc_feature   bom (fragment): basis of mobility region from pBR322
