[The description below was written by a language model from this plasmid's Addgene catalogue record and pLannotate feature annotations shown in this document.]
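Description:
negMaLionG is a mammalian expression plasmid built on the pcDNA3.1(-) backbone that encodes the negative control for MaLionG, a green, intensity-based genetically encoded ATP indicator. It is maintained in E. coli at high copy through a ColE1/pUC-type origin and selected with ampicillin via the β-lactamase gene. An f1 origin is also present. For mammalian cells the backbone supplies a neomycin phosphotransferase cassette driven by the SV40 early promoter and ended by the SV40 poly(A) signal, which would allow G418 selection of stable transfectants.

The roughly 1.1 kb insert sits downstream of the CMV immediate early enhancer and promoter and is followed by the bovine growth hormone polyadenylation signal. A T7 promoter lies just upstream of the coding region. The annotation shows a split architecture: an N-terminal portion of a yellow/green fluorescent protein (matched to an mVenus-derived fragment), then the ATP-binding epsilon subunit of the Bacillus subtilis F-type ATP synthase (atpC), then the remaining C-terminal portion of the fluorescent protein (matched to EYFP). In sensors of this design, ATP binding to the inserted epsilon subunit changes its conformation and thereby the brightness of the surrounding fluorescent protein. The record does not state which changes distinguish the negative control from the working sensor. Several small annotated fragments, such as the HIV-1 LTR, ble and lacI matches, look like incidental backbone homology rather than functional parts.

The construct is used alongside the functional green ATP sensor in live-cell imaging, to show that observed fluorescence changes reflect ATP dynamics rather than ATP-independent artefacts.
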