Addgene plasmid #113907: negMaLionG
Purpose: negative control for Green ATP sensor
Depositing lab: Tetsuya Kitaguchi. Depositing organization: Tokyo Institute of Technology. Publication: RGB-color intensiometric indicators visualize spatiotemporal dynamics of ATP in single cells. Arai S, Kriszt R, Harada K, Looi LS, Matsuda S, Wongso D, Suo S, Ishiura S, Tseng YH, Raghunath M, Ito T, Tsuboi T, Kitaguchi T. Angew Chem Int Ed Engl. 2018 Jun 27. doi: 10.1002/anie.201804304. PubMed 29952110.
Backbone
  Vector backbone: pcDNA3.1(-)
  Backbone size w/o insert (bp): 5400
  Vector type: Mammalian Expression
Growth in bacteria
  Bacterial resistance: Ampicillin, 100 μg/mL
  Growth temperature: 37°C
  Growth strain: DH5alpha
  Copy number: High Copy
Gene/Insert
  Gene/Insert name: negMaLionG
  Insert size (bp): 1100
Terms and licenses: Academic/Nonprofit Terms; Industry Terms: Not Available to Industry
How to cite: negMaLionG was a gift from Tetsuya Kitaguchi (Addgene plasmid # 113907 ; http://n2t.net/addgene:113907 ; RRID:Addgene_113907)
