>Addgene plasmid #113907 | negMaLionG | depositor partial sequence | sequence record 215086 | negMaLionG sequence 1320 bps
GTCTATATAAGCAGAGCTCTCTGGCTAACTAGAGAACCCACTGCTTACTGGCTTATCGAAATTAATACGA
CTCACTATAGGGAGACCCAAGCTGGCTAGCGTTTAAACGGGCCCTCTAGACTCGAGATGGTGAGCAAGGG
CGAGGAGCTGTTCACCGGGGTGGTGCCCATCCTGGTCGAGCTGGACGGCGACGTAAACGGCCACAAGTTC
AGCGTGTCCGGCGAGGGCGAGGGCGATGCCACCTACGGCAAGCTGACCCTGAAGTTCATCTGCACCACCG
GCAAGCTGCCCGTGCCCTGGCCCACCCTCGTGACCACCTTCGGCTACGGCCTGATGTGCTTCGCCCGCTA
CCCCGACCACATGAAGCAGCACGACTTCTTCAAGTCCGCCATGCCCGAAGGCTACGTCCAGGAGCGCACC
ATCTTCTTCAAGGACGACGGCAACTACAAGACCCGCGCCGAGGTGAAGTTCGAGGGCGACACCCTGGTGA
ACCGCATCGAGCTGAAGGGCATCGACTTCAAGGAGGACGGCAACATCCTGGGGCACAAGCTGGAGTACAA
CCCGCGTGGAATGAAGACCGTGAAGGTAAACATCACCACCCCCGACGGCCCCGTGTACGACGCCGACATC
GAGATGGTGAGCGTGCGGGCCGAGAGCGGCGACCTGGGCATCCTGCCCGGCCACATCCCCACCAAGGCCC
CCCTGAAGATCGGCGCCGTGCGGCTGAAGAAGGACGGCCAGACCGAGTACGTGGCCGTGAGCGGCGGCAA
CGTGGAGGTGCGGCCCGACCAGGTGACCATCACCGCCCAGGCCGCCGAGACCGCCGAGGGCATCGACAAG
GAGCGGGCCGAGGCCGCCCGGCAGCGGGCCCAGGAGCGGCTGAACAGCCAGAGCGACGACACCGACATCC
GGCGGGCCGAGCTGGCCCTGCAGCGGGCCCTGAACCGGCTGGACGTGGCCGAGATGAAGGCACCTGGTGA
ATTCAGCCACAACGTCTATATCATGGCCGACAAGCAGAAGAACGGCATCAAGGTGAACTTCAAGATCCGC
CACAACATCGAGGACGGCAGCGTGCAGCTCGCCGACCACTACCAGCAGAACACCCCCATCGGCGACGGCC
CCGTGCTGCTGCCCGACAACCACTACCTGAGCTACCAGTCCGCCCTGAGCAAAGACCCCAACGAGAAGCG
CGATCACATGGTCCTGCTGGAGTTCGTGACCGCCGCCGGGATCACTCTCGGCATGGACGAGCTGTACAAG
TAATTCGAAGCTTAAGTTTAAACCGCTGATCAGCCTCGACTGTGCCTTCTAGTTGCCAGC
